>Addgene plasmid #214458 | p663-UBC-miniTurbo-V5-CSNK1G1_IDG-K | addgene full sequence | sequence record 425205 | Addgene NGS Result
AGGTGGCACTTTTCGGGGAAATGTGCGCGGAACCCCTATTTGTTTATTTTTCTAAATACATTCAAATATG
TATCCGCTCATGAGACAATAACCCTGATAAATGCTTCAATAATATTGAAAAAGGAAGAGTATGAGTATTC
AACATTTCCGTGTCGCCCTTATTCCCTTTTTTGCGGCATTTTGCCTTCCTGTTTTTGCTCACCCAGAAAC
GCTGGTGAAAGTAAAAGATGCTGAAGATCAGTTGGGTGCACGAGTGGGTTACATCGAACTGGATCTCAAC
AGCGGTAAGATCCTTGAGAGTTTTCGCCCCGAAGAACGTTTTCCAATGATGAGCACTTTTAAAGTTCTGC
TATGTGGCGCGGTATTATCCCGTATTGACGCCGGGCAAGAGCAACTCGGTCGCCGCATACACTATTCTCA
GAATGACTTGGTTGAGTACTCACCAGTCACAGAAAAGCATCTTACGGATGGCATGACAGTAAGAGAATTA
TGCAGTGCTGCCATAACCATGAGTGATAACACTGCGGCCAACTTACTTCTGACAACGATCGGAGGACCGA
AGGAGCTAACCGCTTTTTTGCACAACATGGGGGATCATGTAACTCGCCTTGATCGTTGGGAACCGGAGCT
GAATGAAGCCATACCAAACGACGAGCGTGACACCACGATGCCTGTAGCAATGGCAACAACGTTGCGCAAA
CTATTAACTGGCGAACTACTTACTCTAGCTTCCCGGCAACAATTAATAGACTGGATGGAGGCGGATAAAG
TTGCAGGACCACTTCTGCGCTCGGCCCTTCCGGCTGGCTGGTTTATTGCTGATAAATCTGGAGCCGGTGA
GCGTGGGTCTCGCGGTATCATTGCAGCACTGGGGCCAGATGGTAAGCCCTCCCGTATCGTAGTTATCTAC
ACGACGGGGAGTCAGGCAACTATGGATGAACGAAATAGACAGATCGCTGAGATAGGTGCCTCACTGATTA
AGCATTGGTAACTGTCAGACCAAGTTTACTCATATATACTTTAGATTGATTTAAAACTTCATTTTTAATT
TAAAAGGATCTAGGTGAAGATCCTTTTTGATAATCTCATGACCAAAATCCCTTAACGTGAGTTTTCGTTC
CACTGAGCGTCAGACCCCGTAGAAAAGATCAAAGGATCTTCTTGAGATCCTTTTTTTCTGCGCGTAATCT
GCTGCTTGCAAACAAAAAAACCACCGCTACCAGCGGTGGTTTGTTTGCCGGATCAAGAGCTACCAACTCT
TTTTCCGAAGGTAACTGGCTTCAGCAGAGCGCAGATACCAAATACTGTTCTTCTAGTGTAGCCGTAGTTA
GGCCACCACTTCAAGAACTCTGTAGCACCGCCTACATACCTCGCTCTGCTAATCCTGTTACCAGTGGCTG
CTGCCAGTGGCGATAAGTCGTGTCTTACCGGGTTGGACTCAAGACGATAGTTACCGGATAAGGCGCAGCG
GTCGGGCTGAACGGGGGGTTCGTGCACACAGCCCAGCTTGGAGCGAACGACCTACACCGAACTGAGATAC
CTACAGCGTGAGCTATGAGAAAGCGCCACGCTTCCCGAAGGGAGAAAGGCGGACAGGTATCCGGTAAGCG
GCAGGGTCGGAACAGGAGAGCGCACGAGGGAGCTTCCAGGGGGAAACGCCTGGTATCTTTATAGTCCTGT
CGGGTTTCGCCACCTCTGACTTGAGCGTCGATTTTTGTGATGCTCGTCAGGGGGGCGGAGCCTATGGAAA
AACGCCAGCAACGCGGCCTTTTTACGGTTCCTGGCCTTTTGCTGGCCTTTTGCTCACATGTTCTTTCCTG
CGTTATCCCCTGATTCTGTGGATAACCGTATTACCGCCTTTGAGTGAGCTGATACCGCTCGCCGCAGCCG
AACGACCGAGCGCAGCGAGTCAGTGAGCGAGGAAGCGGAAGAGCGCCCAATACGCAAACCGCCTCTCCCC
GCGCGTTGGCCGATTCATTAATGCAGCTGGCACGACAGGTTTCCCGACTGGAAAGCGGGCAGTGAGCGCA
ACGCAATTAATGTGAGTTAGCTCACTCATTAGGCACCCCAGGCTTTACACTTTATGCTTCCGGCTCGTAT
GTTGTGTGGAATTGTGAGCGGATAACAATTTCACACAGGAAACAGCTATGACCATGATTACGCCAAGCGC
GCAATTAACCCTCACTAAAGGGAACAAAAGCTGGAGCTGCAAGCTTAATGTAGTCTTATGCAATACTCTT
GTAGTCTTGCAACATGGTAACGATGAGTTAGCAACATGCCTTACAAGGAGAGAAAAAGCACCGTGCATGC
CGATTGGTGGAAGTAAGGTGGTACGATCGTGCCTTATTAGGAAGGCAACAGACGGGTCTGACATGGATTG
GACGAACCACTGAATTGCCGCATTGCAGAGATATTGTATTTAAGTGCCTAGCTCGATACATAAACGGGTC
TCTCTGGTTAGACCAGATCTGAGCCTGGGAGCTCTCTGGCTAACTAGGGAACCCACTGCTTAAGCCTCAA
TAAAGCTTGCCTTGAGTGCTTCAAGTAGTGTGTGCCCGTCTGTTGTGTGACTCTGGTAACTAGAGATCCC
TCAGACCCTTTTAGTCAGTGTGGAAAATCTCTAGCAGTGGCGCCCGAACAGGGACTTGAAAGCGAAAGGG
AAACCAGAGGAGCTCTCTCGACGCAGGACTCGGCTTGCTGAAGCGCGCACGGCAAGAGGCGAGGGGCGGC
GACTGGTGAGTACGCCAAAAATTTTGACTAGCGGAGGCTAGAAGGAGAGAGATGGGTGCGAGAGCGTCAG
TATTAAGCGGGGGAGAATTAGATCGCGATGGGAAAAAATTCGGTTAAGGCCAGGGGGAAAGAAAAAATAT
AAATTAAAACATATAGTATGGGCAAGCAGGGAGCTAGAACGATTCGCAGTTAATCCTGGCCTGTTAGAAA
CATCAGAAGGCTGTAGACAAATACTGGGACAGCTACAACCATCCCTTCAGACAGGATCAGAAGAACTTAG
ATCATTATATAATACAGTAGCAACCCTCTATTGTGTGCATCAAAGGATAGAGATAAAAGACACCAAGGAA
GCTTTAGACAAGATAGAGGAAGAGCAAAACAAAAGTAAGACCACCGCACAGCAAGCGGCCGCTGATCTTC
AGACCTGGAGGAGGAGATATGAGGGACAATTGGAGAAGTGAATTATATAAATATAAAGTAGTAAAAATTG
AACCATTAGGAGTAGCACCCACCAAGGCAAAGAGAAGAGTGGTGCAGAGAGAAAAAAGAGCAGTGGGAAT
AGGAGCTTTGTTCCTTGGGTTCTTGGGAGCAGCAGGAAGCACTATGGGCGCAGCGTCAATGACGCTGACG
GTACAGGCCAGACAATTATTGTCTGGTATAGTGCAGCAGCAGAACAATTTGCTGAGGGCTATTGAGGCGC
AACAGCATCTGTTGCAACTCACAGTCTGGGGCATCAAGCAGCTCCAGGCAAGAATCCTGGCTGTGGAAAG
ATACCTAAAGGATCAACAGCTCCTGGGGATTTGGGGTTGCTCTGGAAAACTCATTTGCACCACTGCTGTG
CCTTGGAATGCTAGTTGGAGTAATAAATCTCTGGAACAGATTTGGAATCACACGACCTGGATGGAGTGGG
ACAGAGAAATTAACAATTACACAAGCTTAATACACTCCTTAATTGAAGAATCGCAAAACCAGCAAGAAAA
GAATGAACAAGAATTATTGGAATTAGATAAATGGGCAAGTTTGTGGAATTGGTTTAACATAACAAATTGG
CTGTGGTATATAAAATTATTCATAATGATAGTAGGAGGCTTGGTAGGTTTAAGAATAGTTTTTGCTGTAC
TTTCTATAGTGAATAGAGTTAGGCAGGGATATTCACCATTATCGTTTCAGACCCACCTCCCAACCCCGAG
GGGACCCGACAGGCCCGAAGGAATAGAAGAAGAAGGTGGAGAGAGAGACAGAGACAGATCCATTCGATTA
GTGAACGGATCTCGACGGTATCGGTTAACTTTTAAAAGAAAAGGGGGGATTGGGGGGTACAGTGCAGGGG
AAAGAATAGTAGACATAATAGCAACAGACATACAAACTAAAGAATTACAAAAACAAATTACAAAATTCAA
AATTTTATCGTCCAGTGTGGTGGAATTCTGCAGATATCACAACTTTGTATAGAAAAGTTGGCCTCCGCGC
CGGGTTTTGGCGCCTCCCGCGGGCGCCCCCCTCCTCACGGCGAGCGCTGCCACGTCAGACGAAGGGCGCA
GCGAGCGTCCTGATCCTTCCGCCCGGACGCTCAGGACAGCGGCCCGCTGCTCATAAGACTCGGCCTTAGA
ACCCCAGTATCAGCAGAAGGACATTTTAGGACGGGACTTGGGTGACTCTAGGGCACTGGTTTTCTTTCCA
GAGAGCGGAACAGGCGAGGAAAAGTAGTCCCTTCTCGGCGATTCTGCGGAGGGATCTCCGTGGGGCGGTG
AACGCCGATGATTATATAAGGACGCGCCGGGTGTGGCACAGCTAGTTCCGTCGCAGCCGGGATTTGGGTC
GCGGTTCTTGTTTGTGGATCGCTGTGATCGTCACTTGGTGAGTAGCGGGCTGCTGGGCTGGCCGGGGCTT
TCGTGGCCGCCGGGCCGCTCGGTGGGACGGAAGCGTGTGGAGAGACCGCCAAGGGCTGTAGTCTGGGTCC
GCGAGCAAGGTTGCCCTGAACTGGGGGTTGGGGGGAGCGCAGCAAAATGGCGGCTGTTCCCGAGTCTTGA
ATGGAAGACGCTTGTGAGGCGGGCTGTGAGGTCGTTGAAACAAGGTGGGGGGCATGGTGGGCGGCAAGAA
CCCAAGGTCTTGAGGCCTTCGCTAATGCGGGAAAGCTCTTATTCGGGTGAGATGGGCTGGGGCACCATCT
GGGGACCCTGACGTGAAGTTTGTCACTGACTGGAGAACTCGGTTTGTCGTCTGTTGCGGGGGCGGCAGTT
ATGGCGGTGCCGTTGGGCAGTGCACCCGTACCTTTGGGAGCGCGCGCCCTCGTCGTGTCGTGACGTCACC
CGTTCTGTTGGCTTATAATGCAGGGTGGGGCCACCTGCCGGTAGGTGTGCGGTAGGCTTTTCTCCGTCGC
AGGACGCAGGGTTCGGGCCTAGGGTAGGCTCTCCTGAATCGACAGGCGCCGGACCTCTGGTGAGGGGAGG
GATAAGTGAGGCGTCAGTTTCTTTGGTCGGTTTTATGTACCTATCTTCTTAAGTAGCTGAAGCTCCGGTT
TTGAACTATGCGCTCGGGGTTGGCGAGTGTGTTTTGTGAAGTTTTTTAGGCACCTTTTGAAATGTAATCA
TTTGGGTCAATATGTAATTTTCAGTGTTAGACTAGTAAATTGTCCGCTAAATTCTGGCCGTTTTTGGCTT
TTTTGTTAGACGGCCAACTTTTGTATACAAAGTGGGCCACCATGGGAATCCCGCTGCTGAACGCTAAACA
GATTCTGGGACAGCTGGACGGCGGGAGCGTGGCAGTCCTGCCTGTGGTCGACTCCACCAATCAGTACCTG
CTGGATCGAATCGGCGAGCTGAAGAGTGGGGATGCTTGCATTGCAGAATATCAGCAGGCAGGGAGAGGAA
GCAGAGGGAGGAAATGGTTCTCTCCTTTTGGAGCTAACCTGTACCTGAGTATGTTTTGGCGCCTGAAGCG
GGGACCAGCAGCAATCGGCCTGGGCCCGGTCATCGGAATTGTCATGGCAGAAGCGCTGCGAAAGCTGGGA
GCAGACAAGGTGCGAGTCAAATGGCCCAATGACCTGTATCTGCAGGATAGAAAGCTGGCAGGCATCCTGG
TGGAGCTGGCCGGAATAACAGGCGATGCTGCACAGATCGTCATTGGCGCCGGGATTAACGTGGCTATGAG
GCGCGTGGAGGAAAGCGTGGTCAATCAGGGCTGGATCACACTGCAGGAAGCAGGGATTAACCTGGACAGG
AATACTCTGGCCGCTATGCTGATCCGAGAGCTGCGGGCAGCCCTGGAACTGTTCGAGCAGGAAGGCCTGG
CTCCATATCTGTCACGGTGGGAGAAGCTGGATAACTTCATCAATAGACCCGTGAAGCTGATCATTGGGGA
CAAAGAGATTTTCGGGATTAGCCGGGGGATTGATAAACAGGGAGCCCTGCTGCTGGAACAGGACGGAGTT
ATCAAACCCTGGATGGGCGGAGAAATCAGTCTGCGGTCTGCCGAAAAGGCTAGCGGCAAGCCCATCCCCA
ACCCCCTGCTGGGCCTGGACAGCACCACAAGTTTGTACAAAAAAGCAGGCTCCACCATGGACCATCCTAG
TAGGGAAAAGGATGAAAGACAACGGACAACTAAACCCATGGCACAAAGGAGTGCACACTGCTCTCGACCA
TCTGGCTCCTCATCGTCCTCTGGGGTTCTTATGGTGGGACCCAACTTCAGGGTTGGCAAGAAGATAGGAT
GTGGGAACTTCGGAGAGCTCAGATTAGGTAAAAATCTCTACACCAATGAATATGTAGCAATCAAACTGGA
ACCAATAAAATCACGTGCTCCACAGCTTCATTTAGAGTACAGATTTTATAAACAGCTTGGCAGTGCAGGT
GAAGGTCTCCCACAGGTGTATTACTTTGGACCATGTGGGAAATATAATGCCATGGTGCTGGAGCTCCTTG
GCCCTAGCTTGGAGGACTTGTTTGACCTCTGTGACCGAACATTTACTTTGAAGACGGTGTTAATGATAGC
CATCCAGCTGCTTTCTCGAATGGAATACGTGCACTCAAAGAACCTCATTTACCGAGATGTCAAGCCAGAG
AACTTCCTGATTGGTCGACAAGGCAATAAGAAAGAGCATGTTATACACATTATAGACTTTGGACTGGCCA
AGGAATACATTGACCCCGAAACCAAAAAACACATACCTTATAGGGAACACAAAAGTTTAACTGGAACTGC
AAGATATATGTCTATCAACACGCATCTTGGCAAAGAGCAAAGCCGGAGAGATGATTTGGAAGCCCTAGGC
CATATGTTCATGTATTTCCTTCGAGGCAGCCTCCCCTGGCAAGGACTCAAGGCTGACACATTAAAAGAGA
GATATCAAAAAATTGGTGACACCAAAAGGAATACTCCCATTGAAGCTCTCTGTGAGAACTTTCCAGAGGA
GATGGCAACCTACCTTCGATATGTCAGGCGACTGGACTTCTTTGAAAAACCTGATTATGAGTATTTACGG
ACCCTCTTCACAGACCTCTTTGAAAAGAAAGGCTACACCTTTGACTATGCCTATGATTGGGTTGGGAGAC
CTATTCCTACTCCAGTAGGGTCAGTTCACGTAGATTCTGGTGCATCTGCAATAACTCGAGAAAGCCACAC
ACATAGGGATCGGCCATCACAACAGCAGCCTCTTCGAAATCAGGTGGTTAGCTCAACCAATGGAGAGCTG
AATGTTGATGATCCCACGGGAGCCCACTCCAATGCACCAATCACAGCTCATGCCGAGGTGGAGGTAGTGG
AGGAAGCTAAGTGCTGCTGTTTCTTTAAGAGGAAAAGGAAGAAGACTGCTCAGCGCCACAAGTAGGGACC
CAGCTTTCTTGTACAAAGTGGTGATATCCAGCACAGTGGCGGCCGCTCGACAATCAACCTCTGGATTACA
AAATTTGTGAAAGATTGACTGGTATTCTTAACTATGTTGCTCCTTTTACGCTATGTGGATACGCTGCTTT
AATGCCTTTGTATCATGCTATTGCTTCCCGTATGGCTTTCATTTTCTCCTCCTTGTATAAATCCTGGTTG
CTGTCTCTTTATGAGGAGTTGTGGCCCGTTGTCAGGCAACGTGGCGTGGTGTGCACTGTGTTTGCTGACG
CAACCCCCACTGGTTGGGGCATTGCCACCACCTGTCAGCTCCTTTCCGGGACTTTCGCTTTCCCCCTCCC
TATTGCCACGGCGGAACTCATCGCCGCCTGCCTTGCCCGCTGCTGGACAGGGGCTCGGCTGTTGGGCACT
GACAATTCCGTGGTGTTGTCGGGGAAGCTGACGTCCTTTCCATGGCTGCTCGCCTGTGTTGCCACCTGGA
TTCTGCGCGGGACGTCCTTCTGCTACGTCCCTTCGGCCCTCAATCCAGCGGACCTTCCTTCCCGCGGCCT
GCTGCCGGCTCTGCGGCCTCTTCCGCGTCTTCGCCTTCGCCCTCAGACGAGTCGGATCTCCCTTTGGGCC
GCCTCCCCGCCTGGAATTCTACCGGGTAGGGGAGGCGCTTTTCCCAAGGCAGTCTGGAGCATGCGCTTTA
GCAGCCCCGCTGGGCACTTGGCGCTACACAAGTGGCCTCTGGCCTCGCACACATTCCACATCCACCGGTA
GGCGCCAACCGGCTCCGTTCTTTGGTGGCCCCTTCGCGCCACCTTCTACTCCTCCCCTAGTCAGGAAGTT
CCCCCCCGCCCCGCAGCTCGCGTCGTGCAGGACGTGACAAATGGAAGTAGCACGTCTCACTAGTCTCGTG
CAGATGGACAGCACCGCTGAGCAATGGAAGCGGGTAGGCCTTTGGGGCAGCGGCCAATAGCAGCTTTGCT
CCTTCGCTTTCTGGGCTCAGAGGCTGGGAAGGGGTGGGTCCGGGGGCGGGCTCAGGGGCGGGCTCAGGGG
CGGGGCGGGCGCCCGAAGGTCCTCCGGAGGCCCGGCATTCTGCACGCTTCAAAAGCGCACGTCTGCCGCG
CTGTTCTCCTCTTCCTCATCTCCGGGCCTTTCGACCTGCAGCCCAAGCTTACCATGACCGAGTACAAGCC
CACGGTGCGCCTCGCCACCCGCGACGACGTCCCCAGGGCCGTACGCACCCTCGCCGCCGCGTTCGCCGAC
TACCCCGCCACGCGCCACACCGTCGATCCGGACCGCCACATCGAGCGGGTCACCGAGCTGCAAGAACTCT
TCCTCACGCGCGTCGGGCTCGACATCGGCAAGGTGTGGGTCGCGGACGACGGCGCCGCGGTGGCGGTCTG
GACCACGCCGGAGAGCGTCGAAGCGGGGGCGGTGTTCGCCGAGATCGGCCCGCGCATGGCCGAGTTGAGC
GGTTCCCGGCTGGCCGCGCAGCAACAGATGGAAGGCCTCCTGGCGCCGCACCGGCCCAAGGAGCCCGCGT
GGTTCCTGGCCACCGTCGGCGTCTCGCCCGACCACCAGGGCAAGGGTCTGGGCAGCGCCGTCGTGCTCCC
CGGAGTGGAGGCGGCCGAGCGCGCCGGGGTGCCCGCCTTCCTGGAGACCTCCGCGCCCCGCAACCTCCCC
TTCTACGAGCGGCTCGGCTTCACCGTCACCGCCGACGTCGAGGTGCCCGAAGGACCGCGCACCTGGTGCA
TGACCCGCAAGCCCGGTGCCTGACGCCCGCCCCACGACCCGCAGCGCCCGACCGAAAGGAGCGCACGACC
CCATGCATCTCGAGGGCCCGGTACCTTTAAGACCAATGACTTACAAGGCAGCTGTAGATCTTAGCCACTT
TTTAAAAGAAAAGGGGGGACTGGAAGGGCTAGCTCACTCCCAACGAAGACAAGATCTGCTTTTTGCTTGT
ACTGGGTCTCTCTGGTTAGACCAGATCTGAGCCTGGGAGCTCTCTGGCTAACTAGGGAACCCACTGCTTA
AGCCTCAATAAAGCTTGCCTTGAGTGCTTCAAGTAGTGTGTGCCCGTCTGTTGTGTGACTCTGGTAACTA
GAGATCCCTCAGACCCTTTTAGTCAGTGTGGAAAATCTCTAGCAGTAGTAGTTCATGTCATCTTATTATT
CAGTATTTATAACTTGCAAAGAAATGAATATCAGAGAGTGAGAGGAACTTGTTTATTGCAGCTTATAATG
GTTACAAATAAAGCAATAGCATCACAAATTTCACAAATAAAGCATTTTTTTCACTGCATTCTAGTTGTGG
TTTGTCCAAACTCATCAATGTATCTTATCATGTCTGGCTCTAGCTATCCCGCCCCTAACTCCGCCCATCC
CGCCCCTAACTCCGCCCAGTTCCGCCCATTCTCCGCCCCATGGCTGACTAATTTTTTTTATTTATGCAGA
GGCCGAGGCCGCCTCGGCCTCTGAGCTATTCCAGAAGTAGTGAGGAGGCTTTTTTGGAGGCCTAGGGACG
TACCCAATTCGCCCTATAGTGAGTCGTATTACGCGCGCTCACTGGCCGTCGTTTTACAACGTCGTGACTG
GGAAAACCCTGGCGTTACCCAACTTAATCGCCTTGCAGCACATCCCCCTTTCGCCAGCTGGCGTAATAGC
GAAGAGGCCCGCACCGATCGCCCTTCCCAACAGTTGCGCAGCCTGAATGGCGAATGGG
[124 nt withheld, positions 10279-10402]
C
[91 nt withheld, positions 10404-10494]
A
[49 nt withheld, positions 10496-10544]
CCTTTGACGTTGGAGTCCACGTTCTTT
[37 nt withheld, positions 10572-10608]
ACCCTATCTCGGTCTATTCTTTTGATTTATAAGGGATTTTGCCGATTTCGGCCTATTGGTTAAAAAATGA
GCTGATTTAACAAAAATTTAACGCGAATTTTAACAAAATATTAACGCTTACAATTT
Features (pLannotate 1.2.2; 32 found; start..end, strand, type, name):
     26..130     +  promoter       AmpR promoter: bla
    131..991     +  CDS            AmpR: β-lactamase; bla; confers resistance to ampicillin, carbenicillin, and related antibiotics
   1162..1750    +  rep_origin     ori: high-copy-number ColE1/pMB1/pBR322/pUC origin of replication
   1933..2025    +  CDS            lacI (fragment): lac repressor; lacI; The lac repressor binds to the lac operator to inhibit transcription in E. coli. This inhibition can be relieved by adding lactose or isopropyl-β-D-thiogalactopyranoside (IPTG).
   2038..2059    +  protein_bind   CAP binding site: CAP binding activates transcription in the presence of cAMP. E. coli catabolite activator protein
   2074..2104    +  promoter       lac promoter: promoter for the E. coli lac operon
   2108..2130    +  protein_bind   lac operator (fragment): The lac repressor binds to the lac operator to inhibit transcription in E. coli. This inhibition can be relieved by adding lactose or isopropyl-β-D-thiogalactopyranoside (IPTG). lac repressor encoded by lacI
   2173..2191    +  promoter       T3 promoter: promoter for bacteriophage T3 RNA polymerase
   2219..2445    +  promoter       RSV promoter: Rous sarcoma virus enhancer/promoter
   2446..2626    +  LTR            5' LTR (truncated): truncated 5' long terminal repeat (LTR) from HIV-1
   2673..2798    +  misc_feature   HIV-1 Ψ: packaging signal of human immunodeficiency virus type 1
   2782..3145    +  CDS            HIV-1 gag (fragment): gag protein from human immunodeficiency virus 1; gag
   3291..3524    +  misc_feature   RRE: The Rev response element (RRE) of HIV-1 allows for Rev-dependent mRNA export from the nucleus to the cytoplasm.
   3901..4001    +  CDS            Rev (fragment): human immunodeficiency virus 1 (HIV-1) Rev protein; rev; enhances nuclear export of unspliced and incompletely spliced viral mRNAs
   4020..4136    +  misc_feature   cPPT/CTS: central polypurine tract and central termination sequence of HIV-1
   4170..4190    +  protein_bind   attB4: mutant version of attB; core recombination site for the Gateway® BP reaction BP Clonase™
   4190..5401    +  promoter       UbC promoter: human ubiquitin C promoter
   5405..5423    -  protein_bind   attB5 (fragment): mutant version of attB; core recombination site for the Gateway® BP reaction BP Clonase™
   5438..6208    +  CDS            miniTurbo: N-terminally truncated mutant of the E. coli biotin ligase BioID engineered for improved catalytic efficiency (Branon et al., 2018)
   6257..6281    +  protein_bind   attB1: mutant version of attB; recombination site for the Gateway® BP reaction BP Clonase™
   6287..7552    +  CDS            CSNK1G1: KC1G1_HUMAN - Experimental evidence at protein level: Swiss-Prot protein existence level 1. Serine/threonine-protein kinase. Casein kinases are operationally defined by their preferential utilization of acidic proteins such as caseins as substrates. It can phosphorylate a large number of proteins. Participates in Wnt signaling. Regulates fast synaptic transmission mediated by glutamate (By similarity). Phosphorylates CLSPN. From Homo sapiens (Human).
   7558..7582    -  protein_bind   attB2: mutant version of attB; recombination site for the Gateway® BP reaction BP Clonase™
   7612..8200    +  misc_feature   WPRE: woodchuck hepatitis virus posttranscriptional regulatory element
   8214..8713    +  promoter       PGK promoter: mouse phosphoglycerate kinase 1 promoter
   8734..9333    +  CDS            PuroR: puromycin N-acetyltransferase; pac from Streptomyces alboniger; confers resistance to puromycin
   9401..9538    +  CDS            nef (fragment): NEF_HV1LA - Experimental evidence at protein level: Swiss-Prot protein existence level 1. Extracellular Nef protein targets CD4(+) T-lymphocytes for apoptosis by interacting with CXCR4 surface receptors. From Human immunodeficiency virus type 1 group M subtype B (isolate Lai) (HIV-1).
   9524..9704    +  LTR            5' LTR (truncated): truncated 5' long terminal repeat (LTR) from HIV-1
   9776..9897    +  polyA_signal   SV40 poly(A) signal: SV40 polyadenylation signal
   9937..10072   +  rep_origin     SV40 ori: SV40 origin of replication
  10093..10111   -  promoter       T7 promoter: promoter for bacteriophage T7 RNA polymerase
  10119..10274   +  CDS            lacZα (fragment): LacZα fragment of β-galactosidase; lacZ fragment
  10279..10707   +  rep_origin     f1 ori (sequence partly withheld): f1 bacteriophage origin of replication; arrow indicates direction of (+) strand synthesis
