[The description below was written by a language model from this plasmid's Addgene catalogue record and pLannotate feature annotations shown in this document.]
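Description:
p663-UBC-miniTurbo-V5-CSNK1G1_IDG-K is a lentiviral mammalian expression clone built by multisite Gateway recombination into the pDest663 destination backbone. It is propagated in E. coli under ampicillin selection (AmpR with its bla promoter). The feature table annotates a ColE1/pUC-type origin, although the catalogue lists the plasmid as low copy. An f1 origin and residual lac/lacZα, T3 and T7 elements from the parental cloning vector are also present. The viral portion has a third-generation layout: an RSV promoter drives a truncated HIV-1 5' LTR, followed by the Ψ packaging signal with a gag fragment, the RRE for Rev-dependent RNA export, and the cPPT/CTS. A second truncated LTR closes the transfer cassette, and an SV40 poly(A) signal and SV40 origin lie downstream of it.

Between the viral elements, the human ubiquitin C promoter, flanked by attB4 and attB5 recombination scars, drives a fusion open reading frame. In this frame miniTurbo, an engineered, N-terminally truncated E. coli biotin ligase, sits upstream of human CSNK1G1 (casein kinase 1 gamma 1), which is bracketed by attB1 and attB2. The record places a V5 epitope between miniTurbo and the kinase, though it is not separately annotated in the feature table. A WPRE follows to enhance transcript expression, and a separate mouse PGK promoter drives puromycin N-acetyltransferase for selection of transduced cells.

The construct was produced within the Illuminating the Druggable Genome program's effort on understudied kinases. It is intended for stable expression of the biotin ligase-tagged kinase so that nearby proteins are biotinylated and then identified by proteomics, giving protein-proximity networks.
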