Addgene plasmid #214458: p663-UBC-miniTurbo-V5-CSNK1G1_IDG-K
Purpose: Gateway destination clone of CSNK1G1 (human) tagged with N-terminal miniTurbo-V5 for generating protein-proximity networks using proximity-dependent biotinylation proteomics
Depositing lab: Ben Major. Depositing organization: Washington University in Saint Louis.
Backbone
  Vector backbone: pDest663
  Backbone manufacturer: PEL
  Backbone size w/o insert (bp): 9019
  Vector type: Mammalian Expression, Lentiviral ; Gateway Destination
  Selectable markers: Puromycin
Growth in bacteria
  Bacterial resistance: Ampicillin, 100 μg/mL
  Growth temperature: 30°C
  Growth strain: NEB Stable
  Copy number: Low Copy
Gene/Insert
  Gene/Insert name: miniTurbo-V5-CSNK1G1 (alt name: CSNK1G1)
  Species: H. sapiens (human)
  Entrez Gene: CSNK1G1 (a.k.a. CK1gamma1)
  Promoter: Ubiquitin
  Tag / fusion protein: miniTurbo-V5 (N terminal on insert)
  Cloning method: Gateway Cloning
Terms and licenses: Academic/Nonprofit Terms; Industry Terms: Not Available to Industry
Depositor comments: These plasmids were generated as part of the Illuminating the Druggable Genome (IDG) program sponsored by the NIH Common Fund. The goal of this program is to identify, gather, and distribute information and resources for proteins that currently are not well-studied yet belong to commonly drug-targeted protein families: protein kinases, non-olfactory G-protein coupled receptors (GPCRs), and ion channels. The IDG program is designed to develop fundamental research tools for understudied proteins, elucidate their function, and disseminate the IDG-related resources and data to the greater scientific community. These lentiviral gateway destination plasmids were generated, as part of the Kinase-Data and Resource Generating Center (DRGC), using the single fragment or multisite gateway cloning technology. They were used for generating proteomics-based protein-interaction and protein-proximity networks that can be accessed through the kinase-DRGC website https://darkkinome.org/. Each plasmid has either an N- or C-terminal fusion protein (Flag/ V5/V5-miniTurbo/V5-TurboID/miniTurbo-V5/TurboID-V5) tagged understudied kinase driven under either a CMV or Ubiquitin (UBC) promoter. All inserts in the pENTR plasmids used to generate the deposited destination plasmids were end-sequenced and insert size validated prior to multi-site gateway cloning. The combined insert size of the single fragment or three fragment destination plasmids were confirmed by restriction digestion (BsrGI, and EcoRV for pDest667; BsrGI, EcoRV, and BstZ17I for pDest663; and BsrGI for pHAGE) and all plasmids were partially sequenced to ensure in-frame ORFs and fusion tags.
How to cite: p663-UBC-miniTurbo-V5-CSNK1G1_IDG-K was a gift from Ben Major (Addgene plasmid # 214458 ; http://n2t.net/addgene:214458 ; RRID:Addgene_214458)
