>Addgene plasmid #214458 | p663-UBC-miniTurbo-V5-CSNK1G1_IDG-K | depositor partial sequence | sequence record 418400 | DK30
TGAAGCTCCGGTTTTGAACT
