>Addgene plasmid #214458 | p663-UBC-miniTurbo-V5-CSNK1G1_IDG-K | depositor partial sequence | sequence record 418401 | DK41
AATAGACCCGTGAAGCTGATC
